Addgene plasmid #43544: III-CACC
Depositing lab: Chad Cowan & Kiran Musunuru. Depositing organization: Harvard University. Publication: A TALEN Genome-Editing System for Generating Human Stem Cell-Based Disease Models. Ding Q, Lee YK, Schaefer EA, Peters DT, Veres A, Kim K, Kuperwasser N, Motola DL, Meissner TB, Hendriks WT, Trevisan M, Gupta RM, Moisan A, Banks E, Friesen M, Schinzel RT, Xia F, Tang A, Xia Y, Figueroa E, Wann A, Ahfeldt T, Daheron L, Zhang F, Rubin LL, Peng LF, Chung RT, Musunuru K, Cowan CA. Cell Stem Cell. 2012 Dec 12. pii: S1934-5909(12)00645-5. doi: 10.1016/j.stem.2012.11.011. PubMed 23246482.
Backbone
  Vector backbone: pCRII-TOPO
  Backbone manufacturer: Invitrogen
  Backbone size w/o insert (bp): 3973
  Vector type: Bacterial Cloning
Growth in bacteria
  Bacterial resistance: Ampicillin and Kanamycin, 100 & 50 μg/mL
  Growth temperature: 37°C
  Growth strain: Top10
  Copy number: High Copy
Gene/Insert
  Gene/Insert name: III-CACC
  Species: Synthetic
  Insert size (bp): 426
  Cloning method: TOPO Cloning
  Sequencing primers: 5′ T7; 3′ M13-rev
Terms and licenses: Academic/Nonprofit Terms; Industry Terms: Not Available to Industry
How to cite: III-CACC was a gift from Chad Cowan & Kiran Musunuru (Addgene plasmid # 43544 ; http://n2t.net/addgene:43544 ; RRID:Addgene_43544)
