[The description below was written by a language model from this plasmid's Addgene catalogue record.]
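Description:
III-CACC is a bacterial cloning plasmid built on the commercial pCRII-TOPO backbone (about 4 kb without insert), into which a 426 bp synthetic fragment was placed by TOPO cloning. It is a high-copy plasmid maintained in E. coli and carries both ampicillin and kanamycin resistance, so either or both antibiotics can be used for selection. No feature table accompanies the record, so individual backbone elements are not documented here. The listed sequencing primers (T7 on the 5′ side and M13 reverse on the 3′ side) indicate that the insert sits in the usual polylinker region flanked by those priming sites. The vector is a storage and propagation vehicle only, and the record lists no promoter or other element intended to express the insert in a target cell.

The record describes the insert only by its name and as synthetic. The associated publication describes a TALEN genome-editing system for generating human stem cell-based disease models. In that context the name and size are consistent with a pre-assembled block of four TAL effector repeats, each roughly 100 bp, recognising the bases C-A-C-C. The "III" would then mark the position that the block occupies in an ordered assembly of a full DNA-binding array. This reading is an inference from the name and paper title, not something the catalogue fields state. Under it, the plasmid would be one member of a library of repeat modules from which fragments are excised or amplified and joined to build custom TALENs, and it would not be a functional nuclease construct in itself.
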