>Addgene plasmid #43544 | III-CACC | depositor partial sequence | sequence record 58809 | III-CACC sequence 426 bps
CGTCTCGGCTCACCCCAGAGCAGGTCGTGGCGATCGCAAGCCACGACGGAGGAAAGCAAGCCTTGGAAAC
AGTACAGAGGCTGTTGCCTGTGCTGTGCCAAGCGCACGGACTCACCCCAGAGCAGGTCGTGGCAATCGCC
TCCAACATTGGCGGGAAACAGGCACTCGAGACTGTCCAGCGCCTGCTTCCCGTGCTGTGCCAAGCGCACG
GACTCACCCCAGAGCAGGTCGTGGCGATCGCAAGCCACGACGGAGGAAAGCAAGCCTTGGAAACAGTACA
GAGGCTGTTGCCTGTGCTGTGCCAAGCGCACGGATTAACCCCAGAGCAGGTCGTGGCGATCGCAAGCCAC
GACGGAGGAAAGCAAGCCTTGGAAACAGTACAGAGGCTGTTGCCTGTGCTGTGCCAAGCGCACGGACTCA
GAGACG
