>Addgene plasmid #43544 | III-CACC | addgene partial sequence | sequence record 61469 | M13-F20 5'-TGTAAAACGACGGCCAGT-3'
GATTGGGCCCTCTGATGCATGCTCGAGCGGCCGCCAGTGTGATGGATATCTGCAGAATTCGCCCTTGCCG
TCCTAGCGCGTCTCGGCTCACCCCAGAGCAGGTCGTGGCGATCGCAAGCCACGACGGAGGAAAGCAAGCC
TTGGAAACAGTACAGAGGCTGTTGCCTGTGCTGTGCCAAGCGCACGGACTCACCCCAGAGCAGGTCGTGG
CAATCGCCTCCAACATTGGCGGGAAACAGGCACTCGAGACTGTCCAGCGCCTGCTTCCCGTGCTGTGCCA
AGCGCACGGACTCACCCCAGAGCAGGTCGTGGCGATCGCAAGCCACGACGGAGGAAAGCAAGCCTTGGAA
ACAGTACAGAGGCTGTTGCCTGTGCTGTGCCAAGCGCACGGATTAACCCCAGAGCAGGTCGTGGCGATCG
CAAGCCACGACGGAGGAAAGCAAGCCTTGGAAACAGTACAGAGGCTGTTGCCTGTGCTGTGCCAAGCGCA
CGGACTCAGAGACGTGGGCACAGGAAAGAAGGGCGAATTCCAGCACACTGGCGGCCGTTACTAGTGGATC
CGAGCTCGGTACCAAGCTTGATGCATAGCTTGAGTATTCTATAGTGTCACCTAAATAGCTTGGCGTAATC
ATGGTCATAGCTGTTTCCTGTGTGAAATTGTTATCCGCTCACAATTCCACACAACATACGAGCCGGAAGC
ATAAAGTGTAAAGCCTGGGGTGCCTAATGAGTGAGCTAACTCACATTAATTGCGTTGCGCTCACTGCCCG
CTTTCCAGTCGGGAAACCTGTCGTGCCAGCTGCATTAATGAATCGGCCAACGCGCGGGGAGAGGCGGTTT
GCGTATTGGGCGCTCTTCCGCTTCCTCGCTCACTGACTCGCTGCGCTCGGTCGTTCGGCTGCGGCGAGCG
GTATCACTCTCA
